>Addgene plasmid #143608 | TFORF2757 | addgene full sequence | sequence record 400455 | Addgene NGS Result
TTAATGTAGTCTTATGCAATACTCTTGTAGTCTTGCAACATGGTAACGATGAGTTAGCAACATGCCTTAC
AAGGAGAGAAAAAGCACCGTGCATGCCGATTGGTGGAAGTAAGGTGGTACGATCGTGCCTTATTAGGAAG
GCAACAGACGGGTCTGACATGGATTGGACGAACCACTGAATTGCCGCATTGCAGAGATATTGTATTTAAG
TGCCTAGCTCGATACATAAACGGGTCTCTCTGGTTAGACCAGATCTGAGCCTGGGAGCTCTCTGGCTAAC
TAGGGAACCCACTGCTTAAGCCTCAATAAAGCTTGCCTTGAGTGCTTCAAGTAGTGTGTGCCCGTCTGTT
GTGTGACTCTGGTAACTAGAGATCCCTCAGACCCTTTTAGTCAGTGTGGAAAATCTCTAGCAGTGGCGCC
CGAACAGGGACTTGAAAGCGAAAGGGAAACCAGAGGAGCTCTCTCGACGCAGGACTCGGCTTGCTGAAGC
GCGCACGGCAAGAGGCGAGGGGCGGCGACTGGTGAGTACGCCAAAAATTTTGACTAGCGGAGGCTAGAAG
GAGAGAGATGGGTGCGAGAGCGTCAGTATTAAGCGGGGGAGAATTAGATCGCGATGGGAAAAAATTCGGT
TAAGGCCAGGGGGAAAGAAAAAATATAAATTAAAACATATAGTATGGGCAAGCAGGGAGCTAGAACGATT
CGCAGTTAATCCTGGCCTGTTAGAAACATCAGAAGGCTGTAGACAAATACTGGGACAGCTACAACCATCC
CTTCAGACAGGATCAGAAGAACTTAGATCATTATATAATACAGTAGCAACCCTCTATTGTGTGCATCAAA
GGATAGAGATAAAAGACACCAAGGAAGCTTTAGACAAGATAGAGGAAGAGCAAAACAAAAGTAAGACCAC
CGCACAGCAAGCGGCCGCTGATCTTCAGACCTGGAGGAGGAGATATGAGGGACAATTGGAGAAGTGAATT
ATATAAATATAAAGTAGTAAAAATTGAACCATTAGGAGTAGCACCCACCAAGGCAAAGAGAAGAGTGGTG
CAGAGAGAAAAAAGAGCAGTGGGAATAGGAGCTTTGTTCCTTGGGTTCTTGGGAGCAGCAGGAAGCACTA
TGGGCGCAGCGTCAATGACGCTGACGGTACAGGCCAGACAATTATTGTCTGGTATAGTGCAGCAGCAGAA
CAATTTGCTGAGGGCTATTGAGGCGCAACAGCATCTGTTGCAACTCACAGTCTGGGGCATCAAGCAGCTC
CAGGCAAGAATCCTGGCTGTGGAAAGATACCTAAAGGATCAACAGCTCCTGGGGATTTGGGGTTGCTCTG
GAAAACTCATTTGCACCACTGCTGTGCCTTGGAATGCTAGTTGGAGTAATAAATCTCTGGAACAGATTTG
GAATCACACGACCTGGATGGAGTGGGACAGAGAAATTAACAATTACACAAGCTTAATACACTCCTTAATT
GAAGAATCGCAAAACCAGCAAGAAAAGAATGAACAAGAATTATTGGAATTAGATAAATGGGCAAGTTTGT
GGAATTGGTTTAACATAACAAATTGGCTGTGGTATATAAAATTATTCATAATGATAGTAGGAGGCTTGGT
AGGTTTAAGAATAGTTTTTGCTGTACTTTCTATAGTGAATAGAGTTAGGCAGGGATATTCACCATTATCG
TTTCAGACCCACCTCCCAACCCCGAGGGGACCCATGCATTGCATCTCAATTAGTCAGCAACCAGGTGTGG
AAAGTCCCCAGGCTCCCCAGCAGGCAGAAGTATGCAAAGCATGCGTCTCAATTAGTCAGCAACCATAGTC
CCGCCCCTAACTCCGCCCATCCCGCCCCTAACTCCGCCCAGTTCCGCCCATTCTCCGCCCCATGGCTGAC
TAATTTTTTTTATTTATGCAGAGGCCGAGGCCGCCTCGGCCTCTGAGCTATTCCAGAAGTAGTGAGGAGG
CTTTTTTGGAGGCCTAGGCTTTTGCAAAAAGCTTTCTAGAGGTACCACCGGAGCTTACCATGACCGAGTA
CAAGCCCACGGTGCGCCTCGCCACCCGCGACGACGTCCCCAGGGCCGTACGCACCCTCGCCGCCGCGTTC
GCCGACTACCCCGCCACGCGCCACACCGTCGATCCGGACCGCCACATCGAGCGGGTCACCGAGCTGCAAG
AACTCTTCCTCACGCGCGTCGGGCTCGACATCGGCAAGGTGTGGGTCGCGGACGACGGCGCCGCCGTGGC
GGTCTGGACCACGCCGGAGAGCGTCGAAGCGGGGGCGGTGTTCGCCGAGATCGGCCCGCGCATGGCCGAG
TTGAGCGGTTCCCGGCTGGCCGCGCAGCAACAGATGGAAGGCCTCCTGGCGCCGCACCGGCCCAAGGAGC
CCGCGTGGTTCCTGGCCACCGTCGGCGTCTCGCCCGACCACCAGGGCAAGGGTCTGGGCAGCGCCGTCGT
GCTCCCCGGAGTGGAGGCGGCCGAGCGCGCCGGGGTGCCCGCCTTCCTGGAGACCTCCGCGCCCCGCAAC
CTCCCCTTCTACGAGCGGCTCGGCTTCACCGTCACCGCCGACGTCGAGGTGCCCGAAGGACCGCGCACCT
GGTGCATGACCCGCAAGCCCGGTGCCAGTTAACGAATTCTAGATCTTGAGACAAATGGCAGTATTCATCC
ACAATTTTAAAAGAAAAGGGGGGATTGGGGGGTACAGTGCAGGGGAAAGAATAGTAGACATAATAGCAAC
AGACATACAAACTAAAGAATTACAAAAACAAATTACAAAAATTCAAAATTTTCGGGTTTATTACAGGGAC
AGCAGAGATCCACTTTGGCGCCGGCTCGAGGCCTGCAGGTGCAAAGATGGATAAAGTTTTAAACAGAGAG
GAATCTTTGCAGCTAATGGACCTTCTAGGTCTTGAAAGGAGTGGGAATTGGCTCCGGTGCCCGTCAGTGG
GCAGAGCGCACATCGCCCACAGTCCCCGAGAAGTTGGGGGGAGGGGTCGGCAATTGAACCGGTGCCTAGA
GAAGGTGGCGCGGGGTAAACTGGGAAAGTGATGTCGTGTACTGGCTCCGCCTTTTTCCCGAGGGTGGGGG
AGAACCGTATATAAGTGCAGTAGTCGCCGTGAACGTTCTTTTTCGCAACGGGTTTGCCGCCAGAACACAG
GTAAGTGCCGTGTGTGGTTCCCGCGGGCCTGGCCTCTTTACGGGTTATGGCCCTTGCGTGCCTTGAATTA
CTTCCACCTGGCTGCAGTACGTGATTCTTGATCCCGAGCTTCGGGTTGGAAGTGGGTGGGAGAGTTCGAG
GCCTTGCGCTTAAGGAGCCCCTTCGCCTCGTGCTTGAGTTGAGGCCTGGCCTGGGCGCTGGGGCCGCCGC
GTGCGAATCTGGTGGCACCTTCGCGCCTGTCTCGCTGCTTTCGATAAGTCTCTAGCCATTTAAAATTTTT
GATGACCTGCTGCGACGCTTTTTTTCTGGCAAGATAGTCTTGTAAATGCGGGCCAAGATCTGCACACTGG
TATTTCGGTTTTTGGGGCCGCGGGCGGCGACGGGGCCCGTGCGTCCCAGCGCACATGTTCGGCGAGGCGG
GGCCTGCGAGCGCGGCCACCGAGAATCGGACGGGGGTAGTCTCAAGCTGGCCGGCCTGCTCTGGTGCCTG
GCCTCGCGCCGCCGTGTATCGCCCCGCCCTGGGCGGCAAGGCTGGCCCGGTCGGCACCAGTTGCGTGAGC
GGAAAGATGGCCGCTTCCCGGCCCTGCTGCAGGGAGCTCAAAATGGAGGACGCGGCGCTCGGGAGAGCGG
GCGGGTGAGTCACCCACACAAAGGAAAAGGGCCTTTCCGTCCTCAGCCGTCGCTTCATGTGACTCCACGG
AGTACCGGGCGCCGTCCAGGCACCTCGATTAGTTCTCGAGCTTTTGGAGTACGTCGTCTTTAGGTTGGGG
GGAGGGGTTTTATGCGATGGAGTTTCCCCACACTGAGTGGGTGGAGACTGAAGTTAGGCCAGCTTGGCAC
TTGATGTAATTCTCCTTGGAATTTGCCCTTTTTGAGTTTGGATCTTGGTTCATTCTCAAGCCTCAGACAG
TGGTTCAAAGTTTTTTTCTTCCATTTCAGGTGTCGTGAGGCTAGCACCGCCACCATGGAAGGCTCCAATG
GCTTTGGGATCGACTCCATTCTCTCCCACCGCGCGGGCAGCCCCGCCCTTCCCAAGGGGGACCCCTTGCT
CGGGGACTGCCGTTCGCCCCTGGAGCTGAGTCCACGCTCAGAGAGCAGCAGCGACTGCTCTTCGCCAGCC
TCTCCAGGAAGGGACTGTTTGGAGACGGGGACCCCACGGCCTGGCGGGGCATCCGGCCCAGGTTTGGACT
CCCACCTGCAGCCCGGGCAGCTCTCAGCCCCGGCCCAGTCGCGCACCGTCACCTCCTCCTTTCTGATCAG
GGACATCCTTGCCGACTGCAAACCACTCGCGGCCTGTGCACCCTACTCTAGCAGCGGGCAGCCGGCAGCC
CCTGAGCCTGGGGGCCGCCTTGCGGCCAAGGCCGCGGAGGACTTTAGAGACAAGCTGGACAAAAGTGGCA
GCAACGCCTCATCGGACTCTGAGTATAAAGTGAAGGAGGAGGGCGACCGCGAGATCTCCAGCTCCAGGGA
CAGTCCCCCGGTGCGCCTGAAAAAGCCACGCAAGGCGCGCACGGCCTTCACCGACCATCAGCTGGCGCAG
CTGGAGCGCAGCTTCGAGCGGCAGAAGTACCTGAGCGTGCAGGACCGCATGGAGCTCGCCGCCTCGCTCA
ACCTCACCGACACGCAGGTCAAGACCTGGTACCAGAACCGCAGGACTAAATGGAAGCGACAGACGGCCGT
CGGGTTGGAGCTGCTGGCGGAGGCAGGCAATTACTCAGCGCTCCAGCGGATGTTCCCGTCGCCTTATTTC
TACCCGCAGAGTCTGGTTTCCAACCTGGACCCCGGCGCGGCGCTCTACCTGTACCGCGGCCCCAGCGCGC
CGCCGCCTGCTCTCCAGAGACCTCTGGTGCCCCGCATCCTCATCCACGGACTCCAGGGCGCCAGCGAGCC
GCCCCCGCCGCTGCCCCCCCTGGCCGGCGTCCTCCCACGCGCCGCGCAGCCTCGGTAGTAATGAACTAGT
CCGTAACTTGAAAGTATTTCGATTTCTTGGCTTTATATATCTTGTGGAAAGGACGAAGGGCACTATCACG
GGAAGACACTACGCGTTAAGTCGACAATCAACCTCTGGATTACAAAATTTGTGAAAGATTGACTGGTATT
CTTAACTATGTTGCTCCTTTTACGCTATGTGGATACGCTGCTTTAATGCCTTTGTATCATGCTATTGCTT
CCCGTATGGCTTTCATTTTCTCCTCCTTGTATAAATCCTGGTTGCTGTCTCTTTATGAGGAGTTGTGGCC
CGTTGTCAGGCAACGTGGCGTGGTGTGCACTGTGTTTGCTGACGCAACCCCCACTGGTTGGGGCATTGCC
ACCACCTGTCAGCTCCTTTCCGGGACTTTCGCTTTCCCCCTCCCTATTGCCACGGCGGAACTCATCGCCG
CCTGCCTTGCCCGCTGCTGGACAGGGGCTCGGCTGTTGGGCACTGACAATTCCGTGGTGTTGTCGGGGAA
ATCATCGTCCTTTCCTTGGCTGCTCGCCTGTGTTGCCACCTGGATTCTGCGCGGGACGTCCTTCTGCTAC
GTCCCTTCGGCCCTCAATCCAGCGGACCTTCCTTCCCGCGGCCTGCTGCCGGCTCTGCGGCCTCTTCCGC
GTCTTCGCCTTCGCCCTCAGACGAGTCGGATCTCCCTTTGGGCCGCCTCCCCGCGTCGACTTTAAGACCA
ATGACTTACAAGGCAGCTGTAGATCTTAGCCACTTTTTAAAAGAAAAGGGGGGACTGGAAGGGCTAATTC
ACTCCCAACGAAGACAAGATCTGCTTTTTGCTTGTACTGGGTCTCTCTGGTTAGACCAGATCTGAGCCTG
GGAGCTCTCTGGCTAACTAGGGAACCCACTGCTTAAGCCTCAATAAAGCTTGCCTTGAGTGCTTCAAGTA
GTGTGTGCCCGTCTGTTGTGTGACTCTGGTAACTAGAGATCCCTCAGACCCTTTTAGTCAGTGTGGAAAA
TCTCTAGCAGTACGTATAGTAGTTCATGTCATCTTATTATTCAGTATTTATAACTTGCAAAGAAATGAAT
ATCAGAGAGTGAGAGGAACTTGTTTATTGCAGCTTATAATGGTTACAAATAAAGCAATAGCATCACAAAT
TTCACAAATAAAGCATTTTTTTCACTGCATTCTAGTTGTGGTTTGTCCAAACTCATCAATGTATCTTATC
ATGTCTGGCTCTAGCTATCCCGCCCCTAACTCCGCCCATCCCGCCCCTAACTCCGCCCAGTTCCGCCCAT
TCTCCGCCCCATGGCTGACTAATTTTTTTTATTTATGCAGAGGCCGAGGCCGCCTCGGCCTCTGAGCTAT
TCCAGAAGTAGTGAGGAGGCTTTTTTGGAGGCCTAGGGACGTACCCAATTCGCCCTATAGTGAGTCGTAT
TACGCGCGCTCACTGGCCGTCGTTTTACAACGTCGTGACTGGGAAAACCCTGGCGTTACCCAACTTAATC
GCCTTGCAGCACATCCCCCTTTCGCCAGCTGGCGTAATAGCGAAGAGGCCCGCACCGATCGCCCTTCCCA
ACAGTTGCGCAGCCTGAATGGCGAATGGG
[124 nt withheld, positions 6680-6803]
C
[91 nt withheld, positions 6805-6895]
A
[49 nt withheld, positions 6897-6945]
CCTTTGACGTTGGAGTCCACGTTCTTT
[37 nt withheld, positions 6973-7009]
ACCCTATCTCGGTCTATTCTTTTGATTTATAAGGGATTTTGCCGATTTCGGCCTATTGGTTAAAAAATGA
GCTGATTTAACAAAAATTTAACGCGAATTTTAACAAAATATTAACGCTTACAATTTAGGTGGCACTTTTC
GGGGAAATGTGCGCGGAACCCCTATTTGTTTATTTTTCTAAATACATTCAAATATGTATCCGCTCATGAG
ACAATAACCCTGATAAATGCTTCAATAATATTGAAAAAGGAAGAGTATGAGTATTCAACATTTCCGTGTC
GCCCTTATTCCCTTTTTTGCGGCATTTTGCCTTCCTGTTTTTGCTCACCCAGAAACGCTGGTGAAAGTAA
AAGATGCTGAAGATCAGTTGGGTGCACGAGTGGGTTACATCGAACTGGATCTCAACAGCGGTAAGATCCT
TGAGAGTTTTCGCCCCGAAGAACGTTTTCCAATGATGAGCACTTTTAAAGTTCTGCTATGTGGCGCGGTA
TTATCCCGTATTGACGCCGGGCAAGAGCAACTCGGTCGCCGCATACACTATTCTCAGAATGACTTGGTTG
AGTACTCACCAGTCACAGAAAAGCATCTTACGGATGGCATGACAGTAAGAGAATTATGCAGTGCTGCCAT
AACCATGAGTGATAACACTGCGGCCAACTTACTTCTGACAACGATCGGAGGACCGAAGGAGCTAACCGCT
TTTTTGCACAACATGGGGGATCATGTAACTCGCCTTGATCGTTGGGAACCGGAGCTGAATGAAGCCATAC
CAAACGACGAGCGTGACACCACGATGCCTGTAGCAATGGCAACAACGTTGCGCAAACTATTAACTGGCGA
ACTACTTACTCTAGCTTCCCGGCAACAATTAATAGACTGGATGGAGGCGGATAAAGTTGCAGGACCACTT
CTGCGCTCGGCCCTTCCGGCTGGCTGGTTTATTGCTGATAAATCTGGAGCCGGTGAGCGTGGGTCTCGCG
GTATCATTGCAGCACTGGGGCCAGATGGTAAGCCCTCCCGTATCGTAGTTATCTACACGACGGGGAGTCA
GGCAACTATGGATGAACGAAATAGACAGATCGCTGAGATAGGTGCCTCACTGATTAAGCATTGGTAACTG
TCAGACCAAGTTTACTCATATATACTTTAGATTGATTTAAAACTTCATTTTTAATTTAAAAGGATCTAGG
TGAAGATCCTTTTTGATAATCTCATGACCAAAATCCCTTAACGTGAGTTTTCGTTCCACTGAGCGTCAGA
CCCCGTAGAAAAGATCAAAGGATCTTCTTGAGATCCTTTTTTTCTGCGCGTAATCTGCTGCTTGCAAACA
AAAAAACCACCGCTACCAGCGGTGGTTTGTTTGCCGGATCAAGAGCTACCAACTCTTTTTCCGAAGGTAA
CTGGCTTCAGCAGAGCGCAGATACCAAATACTGTTCTTCTAGTGTAGCCGTAGTTAGGCCACCACTTCAA
GAACTCTGTAGCACCGCCTACATACCTCGCTCTGCTAATCCTGTTACCAGTGGCTGCTGCCAGTGGCGAT
AAGTCGTGTCTTACCGGGTTGGACTCAAGACGATAGTTACCGGATAAGGCGCAGCGGTCGGGCTGAACGG
GGGGTTCGTGCACACAGCCCAGCTTGGAGCGAACGACCTACACCGAACTGAGATACCTACAGCGTGAGCT
ATGAGAAAGCGCCACGCTTCCCGAAGGGAGAAAGGCGGACAGGTATCCGGTAAGCGGCAGGGTCGGAACA
GGAGAGCGCACGAGGGAGCTTCCAGGGGGAAACGCCTGGTATCTTTATAGTCCTGTCGGGTTTCGCCACC
TCTGACTTGAGCGTCGATTTTTGTGATGCTCGTCAGGGGGGCGGAGCCTATGGAAAAACGCCAGCAACGC
GGCCTTTTTACGGTTCCTGGCCTTTTGCTGGCCTTTTGCTCACATGTTCTTTCCTGCGTTATCCCCTGAT
TCTGTGGATAACCGTATTACCGCCTTTGAGTGAGCTGATACCGCTCGCCGCAGCCGAACGACCGAGCGCA
GCGAGTCAGTGAGCGAGGAAGCGGAAGAGCGCCCAATACGCAAACCGCCTCTCCCCGCGCGTTGGCCGAT
TCATTAATGCAGCTGGCACGACAGGTTTCCCGACTGGAAAGCGGGCAGTGAGCGCAACGCAATTAATGTG
AGTTAGCTCACTCATTAGGCACCCCAGGCTTTACACTTTATGCTTCCGGCTCGTATGTTGTGTGGAATTG
TGAGCGGATAACAATTTCACACAGGAAACAGCTATGACCATGATTACGCCAAGCGCGCAATTAACCCTCA
CTAAAGGGAACAAAAGCTGGAGCTGCAAGC
Features (pLannotate 1.2.2; 31 found; start..end, strand, type, name):
      5..231     +  promoter       RSV promoter: Rous sarcoma virus enhancer/promoter
    232..412     +  LTR            5' LTR (truncated): truncated 5' long terminal repeat (LTR) from HIV-1
    459..584     +  misc_feature   HIV-1 Ψ: packaging signal of human immunodeficiency virus type 1
    568..931     +  CDS            HIV-1 gag (fragment): gag protein from human immunodeficiency virus 1; gag
   1077..1310    +  misc_feature   RRE: The Rev response element (RRE) of HIV-1 allows for Rev-dependent mRNA export from the nucleus to the cytoplasm.
   1687..1713    +  CDS            Rev (fragment): human immunodeficiency virus 1 (HIV-1) Rev protein; rev; enhances nuclear export of unspliced and incompletely spliced viral mRNAs
   1720..1743    +  promoter       SV40 promoter (fragment): SV40 early promoter
   1744..1815    +  promoter       SV40 promoter (fragment): SV40 enhancer and early promoter
   1839..1974    +  rep_origin     SV40 ori: SV40 origin of replication
   2020..2616    +  CDS            PuroR (fragment): puromycin N-acetyltransferase; pac from Streptomyces; confers resistance to puromycin
   2665..2782    +  misc_feature   cPPT/CTS: central polypurine tract and central termination sequence of HIV-1
   2847..2913    +  CDS            small t antigen (fragment): SV40 (simian virus 40) small t antigen
   2920..4098    +  promoter       EF-1α promoter: strong constitutive promoter for human elongation factor EF-1α
   4115..5095    +  CDS            BARHL1: BARH1_HUMAN - Experimental evidence at transcript level: Swiss-Prot protein existence level 2. From Homo sapiens (Human).
   5111..5164    +  promoter       U6 promoter (fragment): RNA polymerase III promoter for human U6 snRNA
   5206..5794    +  misc_feature   WPRE: woodchuck hepatitis virus posttranscriptional regulatory element
   5845..5864    +  misc_feature   cPPT/CTS (fragment): central polypurine tract and central termination sequence of HIV-1
   5866..6099    +  LTR            3' LTR (ΔU3): self-inactivating 3' long terminal repeat (LTR) from HIV-1
   6177..6298    +  polyA_signal   SV40 poly(A) signal: SV40 polyadenylation signal
   6338..6473    +  rep_origin     SV40 ori: SV40 origin of replication
   6494..6512    -  promoter       T7 promoter: promoter for bacteriophage T7 RNA polymerase
   6520..6675    +  CDS            lacZα (fragment): LacZα fragment of β-galactosidase; lacZ fragment
   6680..7108    +  rep_origin     f1 ori (sequence partly withheld): f1 bacteriophage origin of replication; arrow indicates direction of (+) strand synthesis
   7161..7265    +  promoter       AmpR promoter: bla
   7266..8126    +  CDS            AmpR: β-lactamase; bla; confers resistance to ampicillin, carbenicillin, and related antibiotics
   8297..8885    +  rep_origin     ori: high-copy-number ColE1/pMB1/pBR322/pUC origin of replication
   9068..9160    +  CDS            lacI (fragment): lac repressor; lacI; The lac repressor binds to the lac operator to inhibit transcription in E. coli. This inhibition can be relieved by adding lactose or isopropyl-β-D-thiogalactopyranoside (IPTG).
   9173..9194    +  protein_bind   CAP binding site: CAP binding activates transcription in the presence of cAMP. E. coli catabolite activator protein
   9209..9239    +  promoter       lac promoter: promoter for the E. coli lac operon
   9247..9263    +  protein_bind   lac operator: The lac repressor binds to the lac operator to inhibit transcription in E. coli. This inhibition can be relieved by adding lactose or isopropyl-β-D-thiogalactopyranoside (IPTG). lac repressor encoded by lacI
   9308..9326    +  promoter       T3 promoter: promoter for bacteriophage T3 RNA polymerase
