[The description below was written by a language model from this plasmid's Addgene catalogue record and pLannotate feature annotations shown in this document.]
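Description:
TFORF2757 is a third-generation-style, self-inactivating lentiviral expression plasmid built on the pLX_TRC317 backbone and carrying the human transcription factor BARHL1 as a synthesized open reading frame. It belongs to a barcoded transcription factor ORF collection in which each construct bears a unique 24-bp barcode, so that the transcription factor delivered to a given cell can be identified in pooled overexpression screens. In bacteria the plasmid is maintained by a high-copy ColE1/pUC-type origin with ampicillin resistance (AmpR), and it also carries an f1 origin. The depositor notes that the plasmid can recombine, which is a common issue with LTR-containing vectors.

The viral portion begins with an RSV promoter fused to a truncated HIV-1 5' LTR, which allows Tat-independent production of the genomic RNA. This is followed by the Ψ packaging signal with a gag fragment, the Rev response element for Rev-dependent nuclear export, and a cPPT/CTS element. Within the transfer region, an SV40 early promoter drives the puromycin N-acetyltransferase gene for selection of transduced mammalian cells. A separate full-length EF-1α promoter drives constitutive expression of the BARHL1 coding sequence. A WPRE downstream of the ORF enhances transcript stability and expression, and the ΔU3 3' LTR inactivates the viral promoter after integration. An SV40 polyadenylation signal lies beyond the LTR. The feature table does not annotate the barcode itself, and the short U6 promoter, small t antigen, lacZα and lacI fragments appear to be backbone remnants or partial matches rather than functional units. The construct is intended for lentiviral packaging and stable BARHL1 overexpression, for example in directed differentiation screens.
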