Addgene plasmid #143608: TFORF2757
Purpose: Lentiviral vector for overexpressing transcription factor ORFs with unique 24-bp barcodes. Barcodes facilitate identification of transcription factors in pooled screens.
Depositing lab: Feng Zhang. Depositing organization: Broad Institute. Publication: A transcription factor atlas of directed differentiation. Joung J, Ma S, Tay T, Geiger-Schuller KR, Kirchgatterer PC, Verdine VK, Guo B, Arias-Garcia MA, Allen WE, Singh A, Kuksenko O, Abudayyeh OO, Gootenberg JS, Fu Z, Macrae RK, Buenrostro JD, Regev A, Zhang F. Cell. 2023 Jan 5;186(1):209-229.e26. doi: 10.1016/j.cell.2022.11.026. PubMed 36608654.
Backbone
  Vector backbone: pLX_TRC317
  Backbone manufacturer: Broad Institute Genetic Perturbation Platform
  Backbone size w/o insert (bp): 8264
  Vector type: Mammalian Expression, Lentiviral
  Selectable markers: Puromycin
Growth in bacteria
  Bacterial resistance: Ampicillin, 100 μg/mL
  Growth temperature: 37°C
  Growth strain: NEB Stable
  Copy number: High Copy
Gene/Insert
  Gene/Insert name: BARHL1
  Species: H. sapiens (human)
  Insert size (bp): 1085
  Entrez Gene: BARHL1
  Promoter: EF1a
  Cloning method: Unknown
  Sequencing primers: 5′ GGGTGGAGACTGAAGTTAGGCCAG; 3′ CACATAGCGTAAAAGGAGCAACATAG
Terms and licenses: Academic/Nonprofit Terms; Industry Terms: Not Available to Industry
Depositor comments: NM_020064,ENST00000263610,ENST00000542090 . The transcription factor ORF portion of this plasmid was synthesized by Genewiz. Please test multiple small colonies in case of plasmid recombination. To make this collection available in a timely manner, a portion of this collection was not fully sequenced by Addgene. If an Addgene verified full plasmid sequence is not available, please contact us prior to placing an order to request the full sequence.
How to cite: TFORF2757 was a gift from Feng Zhang (Addgene plasmid # 143608 ; http://n2t.net/addgene:143608 ; RRID:Addgene_143608)
