>Addgene plasmid #143608 | TFORF2757 | depositor partial sequence | sequence record 282954 | Insert
ACCGCCACCATGGAAGGCTCCAATGGCTTTGGGATCGACTCCATTCTCTCCCACCGCGCGGGCAGCCCCG
CCCTTCCCAAGGGGGACCCCTTGCTCGGGGACTGCCGTTCGCCCCTGGAGCTGAGTCCACGCTCAGAGAG
CAGCAGCGACTGCTCTTCGCCAGCCTCTCCAGGAAGGGACTGTTTGGAGACGGGGACCCCACGGCCTGGC
GGGGCATCCGGCCCAGGTTTGGACTCCCACCTGCAGCCCGGGCAGCTCTCAGCCCCGGCCCAGTCGCGCA
CCGTCACCTCCTCCTTTCTGATCAGGGACATCCTTGCCGACTGCAAACCACTCGCGGCCTGTGCACCCTA
CTCTAGCAGCGGGCAGCCGGCAGCCCCTGAGCCTGGGGGCCGCCTTGCGGCCAAGGCCGCGGAGGACTTT
AGAGACAAGCTGGACAAAAGTGGCAGCAACGCCTCATCGGACTCTGAGTATAAAGTGAAGGAGGAGGGCG
ACCGCGAGATCTCCAGCTCCAGGGACAGTCCCCCGGTGCGCCTGAAAAAGCCACGCAAGGCGCGCACGGC
CTTCACCGACCATCAGCTGGCGCAGCTGGAGCGCAGCTTCGAGCGGCAGAAGTACCTGAGCGTGCAGGAC
CGCATGGAGCTCGCCGCCTCGCTCAACCTCACCGACACGCAGGTCAAGACCTGGTACCAGAACCGCAGGA
CTAAATGGAAGCGACAGACGGCCGTCGGGTTGGAGCTGCTGGCGGAGGCAGGCAATTACTCAGCGCTCCA
GCGGATGTTCCCGTCGCCTTATTTCTACCCGCAGAGTCTGGTTTCCAACCTGGACCCCGGCGCGGCGCTC
TACCTGTACCGCGGCCCCAGCGCGCCGCCGCCTGCTCTCCAGAGACCTCTGGTGCCCCGCATCCTCATCC
ACGGACTCCAGGGCGCCAGCGAGCCGCCCCCGCCGCTGCCCCCCCTGGCCGGCGTCCTCCCACGCGCCGC
GCAGCCTCGGTAGTAATGAACTAGTCCGTAACTTGAAAGTATTTCGATTTCTTGGCTTTATATATCTTGT
GGAAAGGACGAAGGGCACTATCACGGGAAGACACT
