>Addgene plasmid #143608 | TFORF2757 | depositor partial sequence | sequence record 282955 | Barcode
AGGGCACTATCACGGGAAGACACT
